>Addgene plasmid #169217 | TVBB C-term-Dendra2-Puro | addgene full sequence | sequence record 332663 | Addgene NGS Result
TTTTAAATCAATCTAAAGTATATATGAGTAAACTTGGTCTGACAGTTACCAATGCTTAATCAGTGAGGCA
CCTATCTCAGCGATCTGTCTATTTCGTTCATCCATAGTTGCCTGACTCCCCGTCGTGTAGATAACTACGA
TACGGGAGGGCTTACCATCTGGCCCCAGTGCTGCAATGATACCGCGAGACCCACGCTCACCGGCTCCAGA
TTTATCAGCAATAAACCAGCCAGCCGGAAGGGCCGAGCGCAGAAGTGGTCCTGCAACTTTATCCGCCTCC
ATCCAGTCTATTAATTGTTGCCGGGAAGCTAGAGTAAGTAGTTCGCCAGTTAATAGTTTGCGCAACGTTG
TTGCCATTGCTACAGGCATCGTGGTGTCACGCTCGTCGTTTGGTATGGCTTCATTCAGCTCCGGTTCCCA
ACGATCAAGGCGAGTTACATGATCCCCCATGTTGTGCAAAAAAGCGGTTAGCTCCTTCGGTCCTCCGATC
GTTGTCAGAAGTAAGTTGGCCGCAGTGTTATCACTCATGGTTATGGCAGCACTGCATAATTCTCTTACTG
TCATGCCATCCGTAAGATGCTTTTCTGTGACTGGTGAGTACTCAACCAAGTCATTCTGAGAATAGTGTAT
GCGGCGACCGAGTTGCTCTTGCCCGGCGTCAATACGGGATAATACCGCGCCACATAGCAGAACTTTAAAA
GTGCTCATCATTGGAAAACGTTCTTCGGGGCGAAAACTCTCAAGGATCTTACCGCTGTTGAGATCCAGTT
CGATGTAACCCACTCGTGCACCCAACTGATCTTCAGCATCTTTTACTTTCACCAGCGTTTCTGGGTGAGC
AAAAACAGGAAGGCAAAATGCCGCAAAAAAGGGAATAAGGGCGACACGGAAATGTTGAATACTCATACTC
TTCCTTTTTCAATATTATTGAAGCATTTATCAGGGTTATTGTCTCATGAGCGGATACATATTTGAATGTA
TTTAGAAAAATAAACAAATAGGGGTTCCGCGCACATTTCCCCGAAAAGTGCCACCTGATGCGGTGTGAAA
TACCGCACAGATGCGTAAGGAGAAAATACCGCTACGGAAGAGCGCGATCGCGTTTAAAGGCTCTTCAGGC
GGAGGCGGCAGCGCCAGCAACACCCCGGGAATTAACCTGATCAAGGAGGACATGAGAGTGAAGGTGCACA
TGGAGGGCAACGTGAACGGCCACGCCTTCGTGATCGAGGGAGAGGGCAAGGGTAAGCCATACGAGGGCAC
CCAGACAGCCAACCTGACCGTGAAGGAGGGCGCCCCCCTGCCATTCAGCTACGACATCCTGACCACCGCC
GTGCACTACGGCAACAGAGTGTTCACCAAGTACCCCGAGGATATCCCAGACTACTTTAAGCAGAGCTTCC
CCGAGGGCTACAGCTGGGAGCGCACCATGACCTTCGAGGACAAGGGCATCTGCACCATCCGCAGCGACAT
CAGCCTGGAGGGAGACTGCTTCTTTCAGAACGTGAGATTCAAGGGCACAAACTTCCCTCCCAACGGCCCC
GTGATGCAGAAGAAGACCCTGAAGTGGGAGCCCAGCACAGAGAAGCTGCACGTGAGAGATGGCCTGCTGG
TGGGCAACATCAACATGGCCCTGCTGCTGGAGGGAGGAGGCCACTACCTGTGCGACTTTAAGACCACCTA
CAAGGCCAAGAAGGTGGTGCAGCTGCCAGACGCCCACTTCGTGGACCACAGAATCGAGATCCTGGGAAAC
GACAGCGATTACAACAAGGTGAAGCTGTACGAGCACGCCGTGGCCAGATACAGCCCCCTGCCCAGCCAGG
TGTGGGGAAGCGGAGCGACGAATTTTAGTCTACTGAAACAAGCGGGAGATGTGGAGGAAAACCCTGGACC
TATGACCGAGTACAAGCCCACGGTGCGCCTCGCCACCAGAGACGACGTCCCTAGAGCCGTAAGAACCCTC
GCCGCCGCTTTTGCCGACTACCCTGCCACAAGACACACCGTCGATCCGGACAGGCACATCGAGAGAGTCA
CCGAGCTGCAAGAACTCTTCCTCACGAGGGTCGGGCTCGACATCGGAAAGGTGTGGGTCGCGGACGACGG
AGCCGCGGTGGCTGTCTGGACCACGCCTGAGAGTGTCGAAGCAGGGGCAGTGTTCGCCGAAATCGGCCCA
AGAATGGCCGAATTGTCTGGTTCCCGGCTGGCAGCTCAGCAACAGATGGAAGGCCTCCTGGCGCCACACC
GGCCTAAGGAGCCCGCGTGGTTCCTGGCTACAGTTGGAGTTTCACCAGATCATCAGGGAAAGGGTCTGGG
CTCTGCTGTCGTGCTCCCAGGAGTGGAAGCTGCTGAGAGAGCCGGGGTGCCTGCCTTCCTGGAGACCTCT
GCGCCTAGGAATCTCCCCTTCTACGAGAGACTCGGCTTCACCGTCACCGCCGACGTCGAGGTGCCCGAAG
GACCGCGCACCTGGTGCATGACCCGCAAGCCCGGTGCCTGACGAAGAGCGTTTAAACGCGAACCGGCTCT
TCGAATTCCTCGCTCACTGACTCGCTGCGCTCGGTCGTTCGGCTGCGGCGAGCGGTATCAGCTCACTCAA
AGGCGGTAATACGGTTATCCACAGAATCAGGGGATAACGCAGGAAAGAACATGTGAGCAAAAGGCCAGCA
AAAGGCCAGGAACCGTAAAAAGGCCGCGTTGCTGGCGTTTTTCCATAGGCTCCGCCCCCCTGACGAGCAT
CACAAAAATCGACGCTCAAGTCAGAGGTGGCGAAACCCGACAGGACTATAAAGATACCAGGCGTTTCCCC
CTGGAAGCTCCCTCGTGCGCTCTCCTGTTCCGACCCTGCCGCTTACCGGATACCTGTCCGCCTTTCTCCC
TTCGGGAAGCGTGGCGCTTTCTCATAGCTCACGCTGTAGGTATCTCAGTTCGGTGTAGGTCGTTCGCTCC
AAGCTGGGCTGTGTGCACGAACCCCCCGTTCAGCCCGACCGCTGCGCCTTATCCGGTAACTATCGTCTTG
AGTCCAACCCGGTAAGACACGACTTATCGCCACTGGCAGCAGCCACTGGTAACAGGATTAGCAGAGCGAG
GTATGTAGGCGGTGCTACAGAGTTCTTGAAGTGGTGGCCTAACTACGGCTACACTAGAAGAACAGTATTT
GGTATCTGCGCTCTGCTGAAGCCAGTTACCTTCGGAAAAAGAGTTGGTAGCTCTTGATCCGGCAAACAAA
CCACCGCTGGTAGCGGTGGTTTTTTTGTTTGCAAGCAGCAGATTACGCGCAGAAAAAAAGGATCTCAAGA
AGATCCTTTGATCTTTTCTACGGGGTCTGACGCTCAGTGGAACGAAAACTCACGTTAAGGGATTTTGGTC
ATGAGATTATCAAAAAGGATCTTCACCTAGATCCTTTTAAATTAAAAATGAAG
Features (pLannotate 1.2.2; 6 found; start..end, strand, type, name):
     46..906     -  CDS            AmpR: β-lactamase; bla; confers resistance to ampicillin, carbenicillin, and related antibiotics
    907..1011    -  promoter       AmpR promoter: bla
   1038..1082    +  misc_feature   bom (fragment): basis of mobility region from pBR322
   1139..1825    +  CDS            Dendra2: Dendra2 is a photoconvertible green fluorescent protein published in 2006, derived from Dendronephthya sp.. It has high acid sensitivity.
   1892..2488    +  CDS            pac: PUAC_STRAD - Protein predicted: Swiss-Prot protein existence level 4. Detoxification of puromycin. From Streptomyces alboniger.
   2700..3288    -  rep_origin     ori: high-copy-number ColE1/pMB1/pBR322/pUC origin of replication
