[The description below was written by a language model from this plasmid's Addgene catalogue record and pLannotate feature annotations shown in this document.]
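Description:
TVBB C-term-Dendra2-Puro is a small (about 3.4 kb) targeting vector backbone intended as a starting point for building homology-directed knock-in donors that tag a gene of interest at its C-terminus. It sits on a deliberately minimal, PCR-amplified bacterial backbone of roughly 2 kb. That backbone carries little more than a ColE1-type origin of replication and the β-lactamase gene with its native promoter, so it is propagated in E. coli under ampicillin selection. A short fragment of the pBR322 bom region is also annotated. The catalogue lists the plasmid as low copy, although the annotation software labels the origin as a high-copy ColE1/pUC type.

The roughly 1.4 kb synthetic insert, assembled by Gibson cloning, encodes a linker followed by Dendra2, a green-to-red photoconvertible fluorescent protein. Next come a P2A self-cleaving peptide and the puromycin N-acetyltransferase gene (pac). No promoter is annotated upstream of this cassette, consistent with its purpose. After in-frame integration at the end of a target coding sequence, the endogenous promoter would drive a single transcript. That transcript would yield the Dendra2-tagged native protein and, through P2A ribosomal skipping, a separate puromycin resistance protein for selecting correctly targeted mammalian cells.

The cassette is described as flanked on both sides by double SapI sites. SapI is a type IIS enzyme that cuts outside its recognition site, so these positions presumably accept locus-specific 5′ and 3′ homology arms, although the sites are not annotated in the feature table. The associated publication concerns fluorescent gene tagging in human organoids without double-strand DNA cleavage.
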