Addgene plasmid #169217: TVBB C-term-Dendra2-Puro
Purpose: Targeting vector backbone to support a knock-in of Linker-Dendra2-P2A-Puro at the C-terminus of a target locus
Depositing lab: Hugo Snippert. Depositing organization: University Medical Centre Utrecht. Publication: Efficient and error-free fluorescent gene tagging in human organoids without double-strand DNA cleavage. Bollen Y, Hageman JH, van Leenen P, Derks LLM, Ponsioen B, Buissant des Amorie JR, Verlaan-Klink I, van den Bos M, Terstappen LWMM, van Boxtel R, Snippert HJG. PLoS Biol. 2022 Jan 28;20(1):e3001527. doi: 10.1371/journal.pbio.3001527. PubMed 35089911.
Backbone
  Vector backbone: Minimalistic Amp + ColE1 backbone
  Backbone size w/o insert (bp): 1969
  Total vector size (bp): 3413
  Modifications to backbone: PCR amplified minimalistic backbone segment
  Vector type: Targeting vector backbone
  Selectable markers: Puromycin
Growth in bacteria
  Bacterial resistance: Ampicillin, 100 μg/mL
  Growth temperature: 37°C
  Growth strain: DH5alpha
  Growth instructions: Grow at 30C for a few hours after overnight growth at 37C to amplify the plasmid copy number
  Copy number: Low Copy
Gene/Insert
  Gene/Insert name: Double SapI flanked Dendra2-P2A-Puro
  Species: Synthetic
  Insert size (bp): 1444
  Cloning method: Gibson Cloning
  Sequencing primers: 5′ caaataggggttccgcgcac; 3′ ttaccgcctttgagtgagctga
Terms and licenses: Academic/Nonprofit Terms; Industry Terms: Not Available to Industry
How to cite: TVBB C-term-Dendra2-Puro was a gift from Hugo Snippert (Addgene plasmid # 169217 ; http://n2t.net/addgene:169217 ; RRID:Addgene_169217)
